Addgene plasmid #100617: YCe1730 HC_Kan_RFP-p8a
Purpose: (Empty Backbone) EMMA toolkit part-entry vector position 8a
Depositing lab: Yizhi Cai. Depositing organization: University of Edinburgh. Publication: EMMA: An Extensible Mammalian Modular Assembly Toolkit for the Rapid Design and Production of Diverse Expression Vectors. Martella A, Matjusaitis M, Auxillos J, Pollard SM, Cai Y. ACS Synth Biol. 2017 Apr 24. doi: 10.1021/acssynbio.7b00016. PubMed 28418644.
Backbone
  Vector backbone: pSMART HC_Kan
  Vector type: Synthetic Biology
Growth in bacteria
  Bacterial resistance: Kanamycin, 50 μg/mL
  Growth temperature: 37°C
  Growth strain: DH5alpha
  Copy number: High Copy
Gene/Insert
  Gene/Insert name: None
Terms and licenses: Academic/Nonprofit Terms; Industry Terms: Not Available to Industry
Depositor comments: It is used to standardize new parts for EMMA toolkit. New DNA fragments (parts) are cloned into this plasmid replacing the RFP gene through a BsaI Golden Gate reaction. The resulting plasmid will have the part flanked by BsmBI sites and the fusion sites corresponding to position 8a of EMMA platform.
How to cite: YCe1730 HC_Kan_RFP-p8a was a gift from Yizhi Cai (Addgene plasmid # 100617 ; http://n2t.net/addgene:100617 ; RRID:Addgene_100617)
