[The description below was written by a language model from this plasmid's Addgene catalogue record and pLannotate feature annotations shown in this document.]
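Description:
YCe1730 HC_Kan_RFP-p8a is an empty part-entry (domestication) vector from the EMMA toolkit, an extensible modular assembly system for building mammalian expression vectors. It is built on the pSMART HC_Kan backbone, a compact bacterial cloning plasmid of just under 3 kb. It replicates in E. coli from a high-copy ColE1/pUC-type origin and is selected with kanamycin through an aph(3')-Ia aminoglycoside phosphotransferase gene, annotated as driven by the cat promoter. The origin, marker and cloning region are separated by transcription terminators (T3Te, T7Te, tonB). These insulate the cloning site from read-through transcription in either direction, a characteristic feature of the pSMART design.

The plasmid carries no insert. Its cloning site holds a bacterial mRFP1 dropout cassette, in which the red fluorescent protein is expressed from the lac promoter with its CAP binding site and lac operator. The cassette is followed by rrnB T1 and T7Te terminators and is bounded by BioBrick prefix and suffix sequences, with a short lacI fragment remaining upstream. According to the depositor, new DNA parts are introduced by a BsaI Golden Gate reaction that replaces the RFP gene, so loss of the cassette should give non-red colonies that can be told apart from red parental ones. The resulting plasmid carries the part flanked by BsmBI sites and the fusion sites that define position 8a of the EMMA platform, ready for release in later assemblies. The record does not state what functional category of part position 8a holds.

The two sequence records (depositor and NGS) show the same 15 features in opposite orientation and differ in length by only four nucleotides.
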