Features (pLannotate 1.2.2; 15 found; start..end, strand, type, name):
     73..102     +  terminator     T3Te terminator: phage T3 early transcription terminator
    124..711     +  rep_origin     ori: high-copy-number ColE1/pMB1/pBR322/pUC origin of replication
    723..750     -  terminator     T7Te terminator: phage T7 early transcription terminator
    774..1589    -  CDS            KanR: aminoglycoside phosphotransferase; aph(3')-Ia; confers resistance to kanamycin in bacteria or G418 (Geneticin®) in eukaryotes
   1590..1692    -  promoter       cat promoter: promoter of the E. coli cat gene encoding chloramphenicol acetyltransferase
   1693..1724    -  terminator     tonB terminator: bidirectional E. coli tonB-P14 transcription terminator
   1808..1829    +  misc_feature   BioBrick prefix: BioBrick prefix for parts that do not start with "ATG"
   1830..1917    +  CDS            lacI (fragment): lac repressor; lacI; The lac repressor binds to the lac operator to inhibit transcription in E. coli. This inhibition can be relieved by adding lactose or isopropyl-β-D-thiogalactopyranoside (IPTG).
   1930..1951    +  protein_bind   CAP binding site: CAP binding activates transcription in the presence of cAMP. E. coli catabolite activator protein
   1966..1996    +  promoter       lac promoter: promoter for the E. coli lac operon
   2004..2020    +  protein_bind   lac operator: The lac repressor binds to the lac operator to inhibit transcription in E. coli. This inhibition can be relieved by adding lactose or isopropyl-β-D-thiogalactopyranoside (IPTG). lac repressor encoded by lacI
   2056..2730    +  CDS            mRFP1: mRFP1 is a basic (constitutively fluorescent) red fluorescent protein published in 2002, derived from Discosoma sp.. It is reported to be a somewhat slowly-maturing monomer with low acid sensitivity.
   2778..2849    +  terminator     rrnB T1 terminator: transcription terminator T1 from the E. coli rrnB gene
   2865..2892    +  terminator     T7Te terminator: phage T7 early transcription terminator
   2899..2919    +  misc_feature   BioBrick suffix: universal suffix for all parts
>Addgene plasmid #100617 | YCe1730 HC_Kan_RFP-p8a | depositor full sequence | sequence record 189534 | YCe1730 HC_Kan_RFP-p8a sequence 2939 bps
AACGAATTCAAGCTTGATATCATTCAGGACGAGCCTCAGACTCCAGCGTAACTGGACTGCAATCAACTCA
CTGGCTCACCTTCACGGGTGGGCCTTTCTTCGGTAGAAAATCAAAGGATCTTCTTGAGATCCTTTTTTTC
TGCGCGTAATCTGCTGCTTGCAAACAAAAAAACCACCGCTACCAGCGGTGGTTTGTTTGCCGGATCAAGA
GCTACCAACTCTTTTTCCGAGGTAACTGGCTTCAGCAGAGCGCAGATACCAAATACTGTTCTTCTAGTGT
AGCCGTAGTTAGGCCACCACTTCAAGAACTCTGTAGCACCGCCTACATACCTCGCTCTGCTAATCCTGTT
ACCAGTGGCTGCTGCCAGTGGCGATAAGTCGTGTCTTACCGGGTTGGACTCAAGACGATAGTTACCGGAT
AAGGCGCAGCGGTCGGGCTGAACGGGGGGTTCGTGCACACAGCCCAGCTTGGAGCGAACGACCTACACCG
AACTGAGATACCTACAGCGTGAGCTATGAGAAAGCGCCACGCTTCCCGAAGGGAGAAAGGCGGACAGGTA
TCCGGTAAGCGGCAGGGTCGGAACAGGAGAGCGCACGAGGGAGCTTCCAGGGGGAAACGCCTGGTATCTT
TATAGTCCTGTCGGGTTTCGCCACCTCTGACTTGAGCATCGATTTTTGTGATGCTCGTCAGGGGGGCGGA
GCCTATGGAAAAACGCCAGCAACGCAGAAAGGCCCACCCGAAGGTGAGCCAGGTGATTACATTTGGGCCC
TCATTAGAAAAACTCATCGAGCATCAAGTGAAACTGCAATTTATTCATATCAGGATTATCAATACCATAT
TTTTGAAAAAGCCGTTTCTGTAATGAAGGAGAAAACTCACCGAGGCAGTTCCATAGGATGGCAAGATCCT
GGTATCGGTCTGCGATTCCGACTCGTCCAACATCAATACAACCTATTAATTTCCCCTCGTCAAAAATAAG
GTTATCAAGTGAGAAATCACCATGAGTGACGACTGAATCCGGTGAGAATGGCAAAAGCTTATGCATTTCT
TTCCAGACTTGTTCAACAGGCCAGCCATTACGCTCGTCATCAAAATCACTCGCACCAACCAAACCGTTAT
TCATTCGTGATTGCGCCTGAGCGAGACGAAATACGCGATCGCCGTTAAAAGGACAATTACAAACAGGAAT
CGAATGCAACCGGCGCAGGAACACTGCCAGCGCATCAACAATATTTTCACCTGAATCAGGATATTCTTCT
AATACCTGGAATGCTGTTTTCCCTGGGATCGCAGTGGTGAGTAACCATGCATCATCAGGAGTACGGATAA
AATGCTTGATGGTCGGAAGAGGCATAAATTCCGTCAGCCAGTTTAGCCTGACCATCTCATCTGTAACATC
ATTGGCAACGCTACCTTTGCCATGTTTCAGAAACAACTCTGGCGCATCGGGCTTCCCATACAATCGATAG
ATTGTCGCACCTGATTGCCCGACATTATCGCGAGCCCATTTATACCCATATAAATCAGCATCCATGTTGG
AATTTAATCGCGGCCTCGAGCAAGACGTTTCCCGTTGAATATGGCTCATTTTAGCTTCCTTAGCTCCTGA
AAATCTCGATAACTCAAAAAATACGCCCGGTAGTGATCTTATTTCATTATGGTGAAAGTTGGAACCTCTT
ACGTGCCGATCAAGTCAAAAGCCTCCGGTCGGAGGCTTTTGACTTTCTGCTATGGAGGTCAGGTATGATT
TAAATGGTCAGTATTGAGCGATATCTAGAGAATTCGTCACGTCTCGAGGCAGAGACCGAATTCGCGGCCG
CTTCTAGAGCAATACGCAAACCGCCTCTCCCCGCGCGTTGGCCGATTCATTAATGCAGCTGGCACGACAG
GTTTCCCGACTGGAAAGCGGGCAGTGAGCGCAACGCAATTAATGTGAGTTAGCTCACTCATTAGGCACCC
CAGGCTTTACACTTTATGCTTCCGGCTCGTATGTTGTGTGGAATTGTGAGCGGATAACAATTTCACACAT
ACTAGAGAAAGAGGAGAAATACTAGATGGCTTCCTCCGAAGACGTTATCAAAGAGTTCATGCGTTTCAAA
GTTCGTATGGAAGGTTCCGTTAACGGTCACGAGTTCGAAATCGAAGGTGAAGGTGAAGGTCGTCCGTACG
AAGGTACCCAGACCGCTAAACTGAAAGTTACCAAAGGTGGTCCGCTGCCGTTCGCTTGGGACATCCTGTC
CCCGCAGTTCCAGTACGGTTCCAAAGCTTACGTTAAACACCCGGCTGACATCCCGGACTACCTGAAACTG
TCCTTCCCGGAAGGTTTCAAATGGGAACGTGTTATGAACTTCGAAGACGGTGGTGTTGTTACCGTTACCC
AGGACTCCTCCCTGCAAGACGGTGAGTTCATCTACAAAGTTAAACTGCGTGGTACCAACTTCCCGTCCGA
CGGTCCGGTTATGCAGAAAAAAACCATGGGTTGGGAAGCTTCCACCGAACGTATGTACCCGGAAGACGGT
GCTCTGAAAGGTGAAATCAAAATGCGTCTGAAACTGAAAGACGGTGGTCACTACGACGCTGAAGTTAAAA
CCACCTACATGGCTAAAAAACCGGTTCAGCTGCCGGGTGCTTACAAAACCGACATCAAACTGGACATCAC
CTCCCACAACGAAGACTACACCATCGTTGAACAGTACGAACGTGCTGAAGGTCGTCACTCCACCGGTGCT
TAATAACGCTGATAGTGCTAGTGTAGATCGCTACTAGAGCCAGGCATCAAATAAAACGAAAGGCTCAGTC
GAAAGACTGGGCCTTTCGTTTTATCTGTTGTTTGTCGGTGAACGCTCTCTACTAGAGTCACACTGGCTCA
CCTTCGGGTGGGCCTTTCTGCGTTTATATACTAGTAGCGGCCGCTGCAGGGTCTCTATCCCGAGACGAA
