Features (pLannotate 1.2.2; 15 found; start..end, strand, type, name):
     20..40      -  misc_feature   BioBrick suffix: universal suffix for all parts
     47..74      -  terminator     T7Te terminator: phage T7 early transcription terminator
     90..161     -  terminator     rrnB T1 terminator: transcription terminator T1 from the E. coli rrnB gene
    209..883     -  CDS            mRFP1: mRFP1 is a basic (constitutively fluorescent) red fluorescent protein published in 2002, derived from Discosoma sp.. It is reported to be a somewhat slowly-maturing monomer with low acid sensitivity.
    919..935     -  protein_bind   lac operator: The lac repressor binds to the lac operator to inhibit transcription in E. coli. This inhibition can be relieved by adding lactose or isopropyl-β-D-thiogalactopyranoside (IPTG). lac repressor encoded by lacI
    943..973     -  promoter       lac promoter: promoter for the E. coli lac operon
    988..1009    -  protein_bind   CAP binding site: CAP binding activates transcription in the presence of cAMP. E. coli catabolite activator protein
   1022..1109    -  CDS            lacI (fragment): lac repressor; lacI; The lac repressor binds to the lac operator to inhibit transcription in E. coli. This inhibition can be relieved by adding lactose or isopropyl-β-D-thiogalactopyranoside (IPTG).
   1110..1131    -  misc_feature   BioBrick prefix: BioBrick prefix for parts that do not start with "ATG"
   1215..1246    +  terminator     tonB terminator: bidirectional E. coli tonB-P14 transcription terminator
   1247..1349    +  promoter       cat promoter: promoter of the E. coli cat gene encoding chloramphenicol acetyltransferase
   1350..2163    +  CDS            KanR (fragment): aminoglycoside phosphotransferase; aph(3')-Ia; confers resistance to kanamycin in bacteria or G418 (Geneticin®) in eukaryotes
   2186..2213    +  terminator     T7Te terminator: phage T7 early transcription terminator
   2225..2812    -  rep_origin     ori: high-copy-number ColE1/pMB1/pBR322/pUC origin of replication
   2834..2863    -  terminator     T3Te terminator: phage T3 early transcription terminator
>Addgene plasmid #100617 | YCe1730 HC_Kan_RFP-p8a | addgene full sequence | sequence record 192649 | Addgene NGS Result
TCGTCTCGGGATAGAGACCCTGCAGCGGCCGCTACTAGTATATAAACGCAGAAAGGCCCACCCGAAGGTG
AGCCAGTGTGACTCTAGTAGAGAGCGTTCACCGACAAACAACAGATAAAACGAAAGGCCCAGTCTTTCGA
CTGAGCCTTTCGTTTTATTTGATGCCTGGCTCTAGTAGCGATCTACACTAGCACTATCAGCGTTATTAAG
CACCGGTGGAGTGACGACCTTCAGCACGTTCGTACTGTTCAACGATGGTGTAGTCTTCGTTGTGGGAGGT
GATGTCCAGTTTGATGTCGGTTTTGTAAGCACCCGGCAGCTGAACCGGTTTTTTAGCCATGTAGGTGGTT
TTAACTTCAGCGTCGTAGTGACCACCGTCTTTCAGTTTCAGACGCATTTTGATTTCACCTTTCAGAGCAC
CGTCTTCCGGGTACATACGTTCGGTGGAAGCTTCCCAACCCATGGTTTTTTTCTGCATAACCGGACCGTC
GGACGGGAAGTTGGTACCACGCAGTTTAACTTTGTAGATGAACTCACCGTCTTGCAGGGAGGAGTCCTGG
GTAACGGTAACAACACCACCGTCTTCGAAGTTCATAACACGTTCCCATTTGAAACCTTCCGGGAAGGACA
GTTTCAGGTAGTCCGGGATGTCAGCCGGGTGTTTAACGTAAGCTTTGGAACCGTACTGGAACTGCGGGGA
CAGGATGTCCCAAGCGAACGGCAGCGGACCACCTTTGGTAACTTTCAGTTTAGCGGTCTGGGTACCTTCG
TACGGACGACCTTCACCTTCACCTTCGATTTCGAACTCGTGACCGTTAACGGAACCTTCCATACGAACTT
TGAAACGCATGAACTCTTTGATAACGTCTTCGGAGGAAGCCATCTAGTATTTCTCCTCTTTCTCTAGTAT
GTGTGAAATTGTTATCCGCTCACAATTCCACACAACATACGAGCCGGAAGCATAAAGTGTAAAGCCTGGG
GTGCCTAATGAGTGAGCTAACTCACATTAATTGCGTTGCGCTCACTGCCCGCTTTCCAGTCGGGAAACCT
GTCGTGCCAGCTGCATTAATGAATCGGCCAACGCGCGGGGAGAGGCGGTTTGCGTATTGCTCTAGAAGCG
GCCGCGAATTCGGTCTCTGCCTCGAGACGTGACGAATTCTCTAGATATCGCTCAATACTGACCATTTAAA
TCATACCTGACCTCCATAGCAGAAAGTCAAAAGCCTCCGACCGGAGGCTTTTGACTTGATCGGCACGTAA
GAGGTTCCAACTTTCACCATAATGAAATAAGATCACTACCGGGCGTATTTTTTGAGTTATCGAGATTTTC
AGGAGCTAAGGAAGCTAAAATGAGCCATATTCAACGGGAAACGTCTTGCTCGAGGCCGCGATTAAATTCC
AACATGGATGCTGATTTATATGGGTATAAATGGGCTCGCGATAATGTCGGGCAATCAGGTGCGACAATCT
ATCGATTGTATGGGAAGCCCGATGCGCCAGAGTTGTTTCTGAAACATGGCAAAGGTAGCGTTGCCAATGA
TGTTACAGATGAGATGGTCAGGCTAAACTGGCTGACGGAATTTATGCCTCTTCCGACCATCAAGCATTTT
ATCCGTACTCCTGATGATGCATGGTTACTCACCACTGCGATCCCAGGGAAAACAGCATTCCAGGTATTAG
AAGAATATCCTGATTCAGGTGAAAATATTGTTGATGCGCTGGCAGTGTTCCTGCGCCGGTTGCATTCGAT
TCCTGTTTGTAATTGTCCTTTTAACGGCGATCGCGTATTTCGTCTCGCTCAGGCGCAATCACGAATGAAT
AACGGTTTGGTTGGTGCGAGTGATTTTGATGACGAGCGTAATGGCTGGCCTGTTGAACAAGTCTGGAAAG
AAATGCATAAGCTTTTGCCATTCTCACCGGATTCAGTCGTCACTCATGGTGATTTCTCACTTGATAACCT
TATTTTTGACGAGGGGAAATTAATAGGTTGTATTGATGTTGGACGAGTCGGAATCGCAGACCGATACCAG
GATCTTGCCATCCTATGGAACTGCCTCGGTGAGTTTTCTCCTTCATTACAGAAACGGCTTTTTCAAAAAT
ATGGTATTGATAATCCTGATATGAATAAATTGCAGTTTCACTTGATGCTCGATGAGTTTTTCTGAGGGCC
CAAATGTAATCACCTGGCTCACCTTCGGGTGGGCCTTTCTGCGTTGCTGGCGTTTTTCCATAGGCTCCGC
CCCCCTGACGAGCATCACAAAAATCGATGCTCAAGTCAGAGGTGGCGAAACCCGACAGGACTATAAAGAT
ACCAGGCGTTTCCCCCTGGAAGCTCCCTCGTGCGCTCTCCTGTTCCGACCCTGTCGCTTACCGGATACCT
GTCCGCCTTTCTCCCTTCGGGAAGCGTGGCGCTTTCTCATAGCTCACGCTGTAGGTATCTCAGTTCGGTG
TAGGTCGTTCGCTCCAAGCTGGGCTGTGTGCACGAACCCCCCGTTCAGCCCGACCGCTGCGCCTTATCCG
GTAACTATCGTCTTGAGTCCAACCCGGTAAGACACGACTTATCGCCACTGGCAGCAGCCACTGGTAACAG
GATTAGCAGAGCGAGGTATGTAGGCGGTGCTACAGAGTTCTTGAAGTGGTGGCCTAACTACGGCTACACT
AGAAGAACAGTATTTGGTATCTGCGCTCTGCTGAAGCCAGTTACCTCGGAAAAAGAGTTGGTAGCTCTTG
ATCCGGCAAACAAACCACCGCTGGTAGCGGTGGTTTTTTTGTTTGCAAGCAGCAGATTACGCGCAGAAAA
AAAGGATCTCAAGAAGATCCTTTGATTTTCTACCGAAGAAAGGCCCACCCGTGAAGGTGAGCCAGTGAGT
TGATTGCAGTCCAGTTACGCTGGAGTCTGAGGCTCGTCCTGAATGATATCAAGCTTGAATTCGTT
